>Addgene plasmid #44654 | pcDNA3-MTS-CA-c-Src-FLAG | addgene partial sequence | sequence record 63576 | CMV-F 5'-CGCAAATGGGCGGTAGGCGTG-3'
AGCTCTCTGGCTAACTAGAGAACCCACTGCTTACTGGCTTATCGAAATTAATACGACTCACTATAGGGAG
ACCCAAGCTTGCCACCATGCAGGCGGCTCGGATGGCCGCGAGCTTGGGGCGGCAGCTGCTGAGGCTCGGG
GGCGGAAGCTCGCGGCTCACGGCGCTCCTGGGGCAGCCCCGGCCCGGCCCTGCCCGGCGGCCCTATGCCG
GGGGTACCGAGCTCGGATCTATGGGTAGCAACAAGAGCAAGCCCAAGGATGCCAGCCAGCGGCGCCGCAG
CCTGGAGCCCGCCGAGAACGTGCACGGCGCTGGCGGGGGCGCTTTCCCCGCCTCGCAGACCCCCAGCAAG
CCAGCCTCGGCCGACGGCCACCGCGGCCCCAGCGCGGCCTTCGCCCCCGCGGCCGCCGAGCCCAAGCTGT
TCGGAGGCTTCAACTCCTCGGACACCGTCACCTCCCCGCAGAGGGCGGGCCCGCTGGCCGGTGGAGTGAC
CACCTTTGTGGCCCTCTATGACTATGAGTCTAGGACGGAGACAGACCTGTCCTTCAAGAAAGGCGAGCGG
CTCCAGATTGTCAACAACACAGAGGGAGACTGGTGGCTGGCCCACTCGCTCAGCACAGGACAGACAGGCT
ACATCCCCAGCAACTACGTGGCGCCCTCCGACTCCATCCAGGCTGAGGAGTGGTATTTTGGCAAGATCAC
CAGACGGGAGTCAGAGCGGTTACTGCTCAATGCAGAGAACCCGAGAGGGACCTTCCTCGTGCGAGAAAGT
GAGACCACGAAAGGTGCCTACTGCCTCTCAGTGTCTGACTTCGACAACGCCAAGGGCCTCAACGTGAAGC
ACTACAAGATCCGCAAGCTGGACAGCGGCGGCTTCTACATCACCTCCCGCACCCAGTTCAACAGCCTGCA
GCAGCTGGTGGCCTACTACTCCAAACACGCCGATGGCCTG
