>Addgene plasmid #44654 | pcDNA3-MTS-CA-c-Src-FLAG | addgene partial sequence | sequence record 63577 | BGH-rev 5'-TAGAAGGCACAGTCGAGG-3'
ACTATAGAATAGGGCCCCTTGTCATCGTCATCCTTGTAGTCCTCGAGGAGGTTCTCCCCGGGCTGGAACT
GGGGCTCGGTGGACGTGAAGTAGTCCTCCAGGAAGGCCTGCAGGTACTCGAAGGTGGGCCGCTCCTCAGG
CTCCTTCCGCCAGCACTGGCACATGAGGTCGTGCAGGGACTCGGGACACTCCGGCGGGCAGGGCATCCGG
TAGCCCCGCTCCACCTGGTCCAGCACCTCGCGGTTCACCATCCCAGGGTAGGGCACCCGTCCCTTTGTGG
TGAGCTCAGTCAGCAGGATCCCGAAGGACCACACGTCCGACTTGATGGTGAAGCGGCCATAGAGGGCAGC
TTCTGGAGCCGTCCACTTGATGGGGAATTTGGCACCTTGCCGCGCCGTGTACTCATTGTCTTCAATGAGC
CGAGCCAGCCCAAAGTCGGCCACTTTGCACACCAGGTTCTCTCCCACCAGGATGTTGGCTGCACGAAGGT
CCCGGTGGACGTAGTTCATCCGCTCCACGTACGCCATGCCTGAGGCGATCTGAGCAGCCATGTCCACCAG
CTGAGGCAGCCGCAGGTACTTGCCTGTCTCCCCCTTGAGAAAGTCCAGCAAACTCCCCTTGCTCATGTAC
TCCGTGACGATGTAAATGGGCTCCTCTGAAACCACAGCATACAACTGCACCAGCTTCTCATGCCTCAGCT
TCTTCATGACCTGGGCCTCCTGCAGGAAGGCCTCTGGAGACATCGTGCCAGGCTTCAGGGTTTTGATGGC
CACCCTGGTGGTACCGTTCCAGGTCCCCATCCACACCTCGCCAAAGCAGCCCTGGCCCAGCTTGACCTCC
AGCCGCAGCGACTCCCGAGGGATCTCCCAGGCATCCTTGGCCAGGCCCTGAGTCTGCGGCTTGGACGTGG
GGCACACGGTGGTGAGGCGGTGGCACAGGCCATCGGCGTGTTTGGAGTAGTAGGCCAC
