[The description below was written by a language model from this plasmid's Addgene catalogue record.]
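Description:
pcDNA3-MTS-CA-c-Src-FLAG is a mammalian expression plasmid built on the pcDNA3 backbone (about 5.5 kb, giving a total of roughly 7.3 kb with the insert). It is propagated in E. coli under ampicillin selection and carries a neomycin resistance marker, so transfected mammalian cells can be selected with G418 to obtain stable lines. No feature table accompanies the record, so details of the origins of replication and polyadenylation signals are not listed here beyond what the pcDNA3 backbone implies.

The payload is the human SRC coding sequence (about 1.6 kb), encoding the non-receptor tyrosine kinase c-Src, cloned between Bgl II and Xho I sites and transcribed from the CMV promoter for strong constitutive expression. The insert carries a Tyr530-to-Phe substitution. Tyr530 is the C-terminal regulatory residue whose phosphorylation holds human c-Src in a closed, autoinhibited conformation, so replacing it with phenylalanine yields a constitutively active kinase, which is what "CA" in the name denotes. At the N terminus the kinase is fused to a mitochondria-targeting sequence taken from residues 1–40 of very long chain acyl-CoA dehydrogenase, which directs the fusion protein into mitochondria. A C-terminal FLAG epitope allows detection and immunoprecipitation with anti-FLAG antibodies.

Together these elements allow active c-Src to be expressed specifically within mitochondria, separating its organellar functions from its roles elsewhere in the cell. The associated publication concerns mitochondrial c-Src regulating cell survival through phosphorylation of respiratory chain components, which is consistent with this design.
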