Addgene plasmid #44654: pcDNA3-MTS-CA-c-Src-FLAG
Depositing lab: Yoshimi Homma. Publication: Mitochondrial c-Src regulates cell survival through phosphorylation of respiratory chain components. Ogura M, Yamaki J, Homma MK, Homma Y. Biochem J. 2012 Oct 15;447(2):281-9. 10.1042/BJ20120509 PubMed 22823520.
Backbone
  Vector backbone: pcDNA3
  Backbone size w/o insert (bp): 5500
  Total vector size (bp): 7260
  Vector type: Mammalian Expression
  Selectable markers: Neomycin (select with G418)
Growth in bacteria
  Bacterial resistance: Ampicillin, 100 μg/mL
  Growth temperature: 37°C
  Growth strain: XL1 Blue
  Copy number: Unknown
Gene/Insert
  Gene/Insert name: v-src sarcoma (Schmidt-Ruppin A-2) viral oncogene homolog (avian) (SRC)
  Species: H. sapiens (human)
  Insert size (bp): 1608
  Mutation: changed Tyr 530 to Phe
  GenBank ID: NM_005417
  Entrez Gene: SRC (a.k.a. ASV, SRC1, THC6, c-SRC, p60-Src)
  Promoter: CMV promoter
  Tag / fusion protein: mitochondria-targeting sequence (MTS: residues 1-40 of the amino acid sequence of very long chain acyl-CoA dehydrogenase) (N terminal on insert); FLAG tag (C terminal on insert)
  Cloning method: Restriction Enzyme; 5′ cloning site Bgl II (not destroyed); 3′ cloning site Xho I (not destroyed)
  Sequencing primers: 5′ aaagccacttgcctaggga; 3′ cgcctgtgcctagaggtt
Terms and licenses: Academic/Nonprofit Terms; Industry Terms: Not Available to Industry
How to cite: pcDNA3-MTS-CA-c-Src-FLAG was a gift from Yoshimi Homma (Addgene plasmid # 44654 ; http://n2t.net/addgene:44654 ; RRID:Addgene_44654)
