LOCUS       Exported 7140 bp ds-DNA circular SYN 12-MAY-2021
DEFINITION  synthetic circular DNA
ACCESSION   .
VERSION     .
KEYWORDS    pcDNA3-MTS-CA-c-Src-FLAG
SOURCE      synthetic DNA construct
  ORGANISM  synthetic DNA construct
REFERENCE   1 (bases 1 to 7140)
  AUTHORS   Ogura M, Yamaki J, Homma MK, Homma Y
  TITLE     Mitochondrial c-Src regulates cell survival through phosphorylation
            of respiratory chain components.
  JOURNAL   Biochem J. 2012 Oct 15;447(2):281-9.
  PUBMED    22823520
REFERENCE   2 (bases 1 to 7140)
  AUTHORS   .
  TITLE     Direct Submission
  JOURNAL   Exported May 12, 2021 from SnapGene Server 1.1.58
            http://www.snapgene.com
FEATURES             Location/Qualifiers
     source          1..7140
                     /organism="synthetic DNA construct"
                     /mol_type="other DNA"
     primer_bind     complement(44..63)
                     /label=pRS-marker
                     /note="pRS vectors, use to sequence yeast selectable
                     marker"
     enhancer        235..614
                     /label=CMV enhancer
                     /note="human cytomegalovirus immediate early enhancer"
     promoter        615..818
                     /label=CMV promoter
                     /note="human cytomegalovirus (CMV) immediate early
                     promoter"
     primer_bind     769..789
                     /label=CMV-F
                     /note="Human CMV immediate early promoter, forward primer"
     primer_bind     863..882
                     /label=T7
                     /note="T7 promoter, forward primer"
     promoter        863..881
                     /label=T7 promoter
                     /note="promoter for bacteriophage T7 RNA polymerase"
     CDS             2659..2682
                     /codon_start=1
                     /product="FLAG(R) epitope tag, followed by an enterokinase
                     cleavage site"
                     /label=FLAG
                     /translation="DYKDDDDK"
     promoter        complement(2692..2710)
                     /label=SP6 promoter
                     /note="promoter for bacteriophage SP6 RNA polymerase"
     primer_bind     complement(2693..2710)
                     /label=SP6
                     /note="SP6 promoter, forward primer"
     primer_bind     complement(2730..2747)
                     /label=BGH-rev
                     /note="Bovine growth hormone terminator, reverse primer.
                     Also called BGH reverse"
     polyA_signal    2736..2960
                     /label=bGH poly(A) signal
                     /note="bovine growth hormone polyadenylation signal"
     rep_origin      3006..3434
                     /direction=RIGHT
                     /label=f1 ori
                     /note="f1 bacteriophage origin of replication; arrow
                     indicates direction of (+) strand synthesis"
     primer_bind     complement(3093..3112)
                     /label=F1ori-R
                     /note="F1 origin, reverse primer"
     primer_bind     3303..3324
                     /label=F1ori-F
                     /note="F1 origin, forward primer"
     primer_bind     complement(3443..3463)
                     /label=pBABE 3'
                     /note="SV40 enhancer, reverse primer for pBABE vectors"
     promoter        3448..3778
                     /label=SV40 promoter
                     /note="SV40 enhancer and early promoter"
     rep_origin      3629..3764
                     /label=SV40 ori
                     /note="SV40 origin of replication"
     primer_bind     3691..3710
                     /label=SV40pro-F
                     /note="SV40 promoter/origin, forward primer"
     CDS             3845..4639
                     /codon_start=1
                     /gene="aph(3')-II (or nptII)"
                     /product="aminoglycoside phosphotransferase from Tn5"
                     /label=NeoR/KanR
                     /note="confers resistance to neomycin, kanamycin, and G418
                     (Geneticin(R))"
                     /translation="MIEQDGLHAGSPAAWVERLFGYDWAQQTIGCSDAAVFRLSAQGRP
                     VLFVKTDLSGALNELQDEAARLSWLATTGVPCAAVLDVVTEAGRDWLLLGEVPGQDLLS
                     SHLAPAEKVSIMADAMRRLHTLDPATCPFDHQAKHRIERARTRMEAGLVDQDDLDEEHQ
                     GLAPAELFARLKARMPDGEDLVVTHGDACLPNIMVENGRFSGFIDCGRLGVADRYQDIA
                     LATRDIAEELGGEWADRFLVLYGIAAPDSQRIAFYRLLDEFF"
     primer_bind     complement(3899..3918)
                     /label=Neo-R
                     /note="Neomycin resistance gene, reverse primer"
     primer_bind     4509..4528
                     /label=Neo-F
                     /note="Neomycin resistance gene, forward primer"
     polyA_signal    4813..4934
                     /label=SV40 poly(A) signal
                     /note="SV40 polyadenylation signal"
     primer_bind     complement(4850..4869)
                     /label=SV40pA-R
                     /note="SV40 polyA, reverse primer"
     primer_bind     4904..4923
                     /label=EBV-rev
                     /note="SV40 polyA terminator, reverse primer"
     primer_bind     complement(4983..4999)
                     /label=M13 rev
                     /note="common sequencing primer, one of multiple similar
                     variants"
     primer_bind     complement(4983..4999)
                     /label=M13 Reverse
                     /note="In lacZ gene. Also called M13-rev"
     primer_bind     complement(4996..5018)
                     /label=M13/pUC Reverse
                     /note="In lacZ gene"
     protein_bind    5007..5023
                     /label=lac operator
                     /bound_moiety="lac repressor encoded by lacI"
                     /note="The lac repressor binds to the lac operator to
                     inhibit transcription in E. coli. This inhibition can be
                     relieved by adding lactose or
                     isopropyl-beta-D-thiogalactopyranoside (IPTG)."
     promoter        complement(5031..5061)
                     /label=lac promoter
                     /note="promoter for the E. coli lac operon"
     protein_bind    5076..5097
                     /label=CAP binding site
                     /bound_moiety="E. coli catabolite activator protein"
                     /note="CAP binding activates transcription in the presence
                     of cAMP."
     primer_bind     complement(5214..5231)
                     /label=L4440
                     /note="L4440 vector, forward primer"
     rep_origin      complement(5385..5973)
                     /direction=LEFT
                     /label=ori
                     /note="high-copy-number ColE1/pMB1/pBR322/pUC origin of
                     replication"
     primer_bind     complement(5465..5484)
                     /label=pBR322ori-F
                     /note="pBR322 origin, forward primer"
     CDS             complement(6144..7004)
                     /codon_start=1
                     /gene="bla"
                     /product="beta-lactamase"
                     /label=AmpR
                     /note="confers resistance to ampicillin, carbenicillin, and
                     related antibiotics"
                     /translation="MSIQHFRVALIPFFAAFCLPVFAHPETLVKVKDAEDQLGARVGYI
                     ELDLNSGKILESFRPEERFPMMSTFKVLLCGAVLSRIDAGQEQLGRRIHYSQNDLVEYS
                     PVTEKHLTDGMTVRELCSAAITMSDNTAANLLLTTIGGPKELTAFLHNMGDHVTRLDRW
                     EPELNEAIPNDERDTTMPVAMATTLRKLLTGELLTLASRQQLIDWMEADKVAGPLLRSA
                     LPAGWFIADKSGAGERGSRGIIAALGPDGKPSRIVVIYTTGSQATMDERNRQIAEIGAS
                     LIKHW"
     primer_bind     6767..6786
                     /label=Amp-R
                     /note="Ampicillin resistance gene, reverse primer"
     promoter        complement(7005..7109)
                     /gene="bla"
                     /label=AmpR promoter
ORIGIN
        1 gacggatcgg gagatctccc gatcccctat ggtcgactct cagtacaatc tgctctgatg
       61 ccgcatagtt aagccagtat ctgctccctg cttgtgtgtt ggaggtcgct gagtagtgcg
      121 cgagcaaaat ttaagctaca acaaggcaag gcttgaccga caattgcatg aagaatctgc
      181 ttagggttag gcgttttgcg ctgcttcgcg atgtacgggc cagatatacg cgttgacatt
      241 gattattgac tagttattaa tagtaatcaa ttacggggtc attagttcat agcccatata
      301 tggagttccg cgttacataa cttacggtaa atggcccgcc tggctgaccg cccaacgacc
      361 cccgcccatt gacgtcaata atgacgtatg ttcccatagt aacgccaata gggactttcc
      421 attgacgtca atgggtggac tatttacggt aaactgccca cttggcagta catcaagtgt
      481 atcatatgcc aagtacgccc cctattgacg tcaatgacgg taaatggccc gcctggcatt
      541 atgcccagta catgacctta tgggactttc ctacttggca gtacatctac gtattagtca
      601 tcgctattac catggtgatg cggttttggc agtacatcaa tgggcgtgga tagcggtttg
      661 actcacgggg atttccaagt ctccacccca ttgacgtcaa tgggagtttg ttttggcacc
      721 aaaatcaacg ggactttcca aaatgtcgta acaactccgc cccattgacg caaatgggcg
      781 gtaggcgtgt acggtgggag gtctatataa gcagagctct ctggctaact agagaaccca
      841 ctgcttactg gcttatcgaa attaatacga ctcactatag ggagacccaa gcttgccacc
      901 atgcaggcgg ctcggatggc cgcgagcttg gggcggcagc tgctgaggct cgggggcgga
      961 agctcgcggc tcacggcgct cctggggcag ccccggcccg gccctgcccg gcggccctat
     1021 gccgggggta ccgagctcgg atctatgggt agcaacaaga gcaagcccaa ggatgccagc
     1081 cagcggcgcc gcagcctgga gcccgccgag aacgtgcacg gcgctggcgg gggcgctttc
     1141 cccgcctcgc agacccccag caagccagcc tcggccgacg gccaccgcgg ccccagcgcg
     1201 gccttcgccc ccgcggccgc cgagcccaag ctgttcggag gcttcaactc ctcggacacc
     1261 gtcacctccc cgcagagggc gggcccgctg gccggtggag tgaccacctt tgtggccctc
     1321 tatgactatg agtctaggac ggagacagac ctgtccttca agaaaggcga gcggctccag
     1381 attgtcaaca acacagaggg agactggtgg ctggcccact cgctcagcac aggacagaca
     1441 ggctacatcc ccagcaacta cgtggcgccc tccgactcca tccaggctga ggagtggtat
     1501 tttggcaaga tcaccagacg ggagtcagag cggttactgc tcaatgcaga gaacccgaga
     1561 gggaccttcc tcgtgcgaga aagtgagacc acgaaaggtg cctactgcct ctcagtgtct
     1621 gacttcgaca acgccaaggg cctcaacgtg aagcactaca agatccgcaa gctggacagc
     1681 ggcggcttct acatcacctc ccgcacccag ttcaacagcc tgcagcagct ggtggcctac
     1741 tactccaaac acgccgatgg cctgtgccac cgcctcacca ccgtgtgccc cacgtccaag
     1801 ccgcagactc agggcctggc caaggatgcc tgggagatcc ctcgggagtc gctgcggctg
     1861 gaggtcaagc tgggccaggg ctgctttggc gaggtgtgga tggggacctg gaacggtacc
     1921 accagggtgg ccatcaaaac cctgaagcct ggcacgatgt ctccagaggc cttcctgcag
     1981 gaggcccagg tcatgaagaa gctgaggcat gagaagctgg tgcagttgta tgctgtggtt
     2041 tcagaggagc ccatttacat cgtcacggag tacatgagca aggggagttt gctggacttt
     2101 ctcaaggggg agacaggcaa gtacctgcgg ctgcctcagc tggtggacat ggctgctcag
     2161 atcgcctcag gcatggcgta cgtggagcgg atgaactacg tccaccggga ccttcgtgca
     2221 gccaacatcc tggtgggaga gaacctggtg tgcaaagtgg ccgactttgg gctggctcgg
     2281 ctcattgaag acaatgagta cacggcgcgg caaggtgcca aattccccat caagtggacg
     2341 gctccagaag ctgccctcta tggccgcttc accatcaagt cggacgtgtg gtccttcggg
     2401 atcctgctga ctgagctcac cacaaaggga cgggtgccct accctgggat ggtgaaccgc
     2461 gaggtgctgg accaggtgga gcggggctac cggatgccct gcccgccgga gtgtcccgag
     2521 tccctgcacg acctcatgtg ccagtgctgg cggaaggagc ctgaggagcg gcccaccttc
     2581 gagtacctgc aggccttcct ggaggactac ttcacgtcca ccgagcccca gttccagccc
     2641 ggggagaacc tcctcgagga ctacaaggat gacgatgaca aggggcccta ttctatagtg
     2701 tcacctaaat gctagagctc gctgatcagc ctcgactgtg ccttctagtt gccagccatc
     2761 tgttgtttgc ccctcccccg tgccttcctt gaccctggaa ggtgccactc ccactgtcct
     2821 ttcctaataa aatgaggaaa ttgcatcgca ttgtctgagt aggtgtcatt ctattctggg
     2881 gggtggggtg gggcaggaca gcaaggggga ggattgggaa gacaatagca ggcatgctgg
     2941 ggatgcggtg ggctctatgg cttctgaggc ggaaagaacc agctggggct ctagggggta
     3001 tccccnnnnn nnnnnnnnnn nnnnnnnnnn nnnnnnnnnn nnnnnnnnnn nnnnnnnnnn
     3061 nnnnnnnnnn nnnnnnnnnn nnnnnnnnnn nnnnnnnnnn nnnnnnnnnn nnnnnnnnnn
     3121 nnnnnnnnnc gccggctttc cccgtcaagc tctaaatcgg ggcannnnnn nnnnnnnnnn
     3181 nnnnnnnnnn nnnnnnnnnn nnnnnnnnnn nnnnnnnnnn nannnnnnnn nnnnnnnnnn
     3241 nnnnnnnnnn nnnnnnnnnn nnnnnnnnnn ncctttgacg ttggagtcca cgttctttaa
     3301 tagtggactc ttgttccaaa ctggaacaac actcaaccct atctcggtct attcttttga
     3361 tttataaggg attttgggga tttcggccta ttggttaaaa aatgagctga tttaacaaaa
     3421 atttaacgcg aattaattct gtggaatgtg tgtcagttag ggtgtggaaa gtccccaggc
     3481 tccccaggca ggcagaagta tgcaaagcat gcatctcaat tagtcagcaa ccaggtgtgg
     3541 aaagtcccca ggctccccag caggcagaag tatgcaaagc atgcatctca attagtcagc
     3601 aaccatagtc ccgcccctaa ctccgcccat cccgccccta actccgccca gttccgccca
     3661 ttctccgccc catggctgac taattttttt tatttatgca gaggccgagg ccgcctctgc
     3721 ctctgagcta ttccagaagt agtgaggagg cttttttgga ggcctaggct tttgcaaaaa
     3781 gctcccggga gcttgtatat ccattttcgg atctgatcaa gagacaggat gaggatcgtt
     3841 tcgcatgatt gaacaagatg gattgcacgc aggttctccg gccgcttggg tggagaggct
     3901 attcggctat gactgggcac aacagacaat cggctgctct gatgccgccg tgttccggct
     3961 gtcagcgcag gggcgcccgg ttctttttgt caagaccgac ctgtccggtg ccctgaatga
     4021 actgcaggac gaggcagcgc ggctatcgtg gctggccacg acgggcgttc cttgcgcagc
     4081 tgtgctcgac gttgtcactg aagcgggaag ggactggctg ctattgggcg aagtgccggg
     4141 gcaggatctc ctgtcatctc accttgctcc tgccgagaaa gtatccatca tggctgatgc
     4201 aatgcggcgg ctgcatacgc ttgatccggc tacctgccca ttcgaccacc aagcgaaaca
     4261 tcgcatcgag cgagcacgta ctcggatgga agccggtctt gtcgatcagg atgatctgga
     4321 cgaagagcat caggggctcg cgccagccga actgttcgcc aggctcaagg cgcgcatgcc
     4381 cgacggcgag gatctcgtcg tgacccatgg cgatgcctgc ttgccgaata tcatggtgga
     4441 aaatggccgc ttttctggat tcatcgactg tggccggctg ggtgtggcgg accgctatca
     4501 ggacatagcg ttggctaccc gtgatattgc tgaagagctt ggcggcgaat gggctgaccg
     4561 cttcctcgtg ctttacggta tcgccgctcc cgattcgcag cgcatcgcct tctatcgcct
     4621 tcttgacgag ttcttctgag cgggactctg gggttcgaaa tgaccgacca agcgacgccc
     4681 aacctgccat cacgagattt cgattccacc gccgccttct atgaaaggtt gggcttcgga
     4741 atcgttttcc gggacgccgg ctggatgatc ctccagcgcg gggatctcat gctggagttc
     4801 ttcgcccacc ccaacttgtt tattgcagct tataatggtt acaaataaag caatagcatc
     4861 acaaatttca caaataaagc atttttttca ctgcattcta gttgtggttt gtccaaactc
     4921 atcaatgtat cttatcatgt ctgtataccg tcgacctcta gctagagctt ggcgtaatca
     4981 tggtcatagc tgtttcctgt gtgaaattgt tatccgctca caattccaca caacatacga
     5041 gccggaagca taaagtgtaa agcctggggt gcctaatgag tgagctaact cacattaatt
     5101 gcgttgcgct cactgcccgc tttccagtcg ggaaacctgt cgtgccagct gcattaatga
     5161 atcggccaac gcgcggggag aggcggtttg cgtattgggc gctcttccgc ttcctcgctc
     5221 actgactcgc tgcgctcggt cgttcggctg cggcgagcgg tatcagctca ctcaaaggcg
     5281 gtaatacggt tatccacaga atcaggggat aacgcaggaa agaacatgtg agcaaaaggc
     5341 cagcaaaagg ccaggaaccg taaaaaggcc gcgttgctgg cgtttttcca taggctccgc
     5401 ccccctgacg agcatcacaa aaatcgacgc tcaagtcaga ggtggcgaaa cccgacagga
     5461 ctataaagat accaggcgtt tccccctgga agctccctcg tgcgctctcc tgttccgacc
     5521 ctgccgctta ccggatacct gtccgccttt ctcccttcgg gaagcgtggc gctttctcaa
     5581 tgctcacgct gtaggtatct cagttcggtg taggtcgttc gctccaagct gggctgtgtg
     5641 cacgaacccc ccgttcagcc cgaccgctgc gccttatccg gtaactatcg tcttgagtcc
     5701 aacccggtaa gacacgactt atcgccactg gcagcagcca ctggtaacag gattagcaga
     5761 gcgaggtatg taggcggtgc tacagagttc ttgaagtggt ggcctaacta cggctacact
     5821 agaaggacag tatttggtat ctgcgctctg ctgaagccag ttaccttcgg aaaaagagtt
     5881 ggtagctctt gatccggcaa acaaaccacc gctggtagcg gtggtttttt tgtttgcaag
     5941 cagcagatta cgcgcagaaa aaaaggatct caagaagatc ctttgatctt ttctacgggg
     6001 tctgacgctc agtggaacga aaactcacgt taagggattt tggtcatgag attatcaaaa
     6061 aggatcttca cctagatcct tttaaattaa aaatgaagtt ttaaatcaat ctaaagtata
     6121 tatgagtaaa cttggtctga cagttaccaa tgcttaatca gtgaggcacc tatctcagcg
     6181 atctgtctat ttcgttcatc catagttgcc tgactccccg tcgtgtagat aactacgata
     6241 cgggagggct taccatctgg ccccagtgct gcaatgatac cgcgagaccc acgctcaccg
     6301 gctccagatt tatcagcaat aaaccagcca gccggaaggg ccgagcgcag aagtggtcct
     6361 gcaactttat ccgcctccat ccagtctatt aattgttgcc gggaagctag agtaagtagt
     6421 tcgccagtta atagtttgcg caacgttgtt gccattgcta caggcatcgt ggtgtcacgc
     6481 tcgtcgtttg gtatggcttc attcagctcc ggttcccaac gatcaaggcg agttacatga
     6541 tcccccatgt tgtgcaaaaa agcggttagc tccttcggtc ctccgatcgt tgtcagaagt
     6601 aagttggccg cagtgttatc actcatggtt atggcagcac tgcataattc tcttactgtc
     6661 atgccatccg taagatgctt ttctgtgact ggtgagtact caaccaagtc attctgagaa
     6721 tagtgtatgc ggcgaccgag ttgctcttgc ccggcgtcaa tacgggataa taccgcgcca
     6781 catagcagaa ctttaaaagt gctcatcatt ggaaaacgtt cttcggggcg aaaactctca
     6841 aggatcttac cgctgttgag atccagttcg atgtaaccca ctcgtgcacc caactgatct
     6901 tcagcatctt ttactttcac cagcgtttct gggtgagcaa aaacaggaag gcaaaatgcc
     6961 gcaaaaaagg gaataagggc gacacggaaa tgttgaatac tcatactctt cctttttcaa
     7021 tattattgaa gcatttatca gggttattgt ctcatgagcg gatacatatt tgaatgtatt
     7081 tagaaaaata aacaaatagg ggttccgcgc acatttcccc gaaaagtgcc acctgacgtc
//
